>Addgene plasmid #230735 | AiP1907 - pAAV-AiE2542m-minBG-SYFP2-WPRE3-BGHpA | addgene full sequence | sequence record 466326 | Addgene NGS Result
[58 nt withheld, positions 1-58]
G
[46 nt withheld, positions 60-105]
A
[95 nt withheld, positions 107-201]
TATGCGGTGTGAAATACCGCACAGATGCGTAAGGAGAAAATACCGCATCAGGCGCCCCTGCAGGCAGCTG
CGCGCTCGCTCGCTCACTGAGGCCGCCCGGGCAAAGCCCGGGCGTCGGGCGACCTTTGGTCGCCCGGCCT
CAGTGAGCGAGCGAGCGCGCAGAGAGGGAGTGGCCAACTCCATCACTAGGGGTTCCTGCGGCCGCTCGGT
CCGCACGTGAGATCTCATGCCTGCTATTGTCTTCCCAATCCTCCCCCTTGCTGTCCTGCCCCACCCCACC
CCCCAGAATAGAATGACACCTACTCAGACAATGCGATGCAATTTCCTCATTTTATTAGGAAAGGACAGTG
GGAGTGGCACCTTCCAGGGTCAAGGAAGGCACGGGGGAGGGGCAAACAACAGATGGCTGGCAACTAGAAG
GCACAGTCGAAGATCTCTCGAGCCACGGAATTGTCAGTGCCCAACAGCCGAGCCCCTGTCCAGCAGCGGG
CAAGGCAGGCGGCGATGAGTTCCGCCGTGGCAAGAACTAACCAGGATTTATACAAGGAGGAGAAAATGAA
AGCCATACGGGAAGCAATAGCATGATACAAAGGCATTAAAGCAGCGTATCCACATAGCGTAAAAGGAGCA
ACATAGTTAAGAATACCAGTCAATCTTTCACAAATTTTGTAATCCAGAGGTTGATTATGATATCGAATTC
GCGGCCGCGGCGCGCCGTCGACTTACTTGTACAGCTCGTCCATGCCGAGAGTGATCCCGGCGGCGGTCAC
GAACTCCAGCAGGACCATGTGATCGCGCTTCTCGTTGGGGTCTTTGCTCAGCTTGGACTGGTAGCTCAGG
TAGTGGTTGTCGGGCAGCAGCACGGGGCCGTCGCCGATGGGGGTGTTCTGCTGGTAGTGGTCGGCGAGCT
GCACGCCGCCGTCCTCGATGTTGTGGCGGATCTTGAAGTTGGCCTTGATGCCGTTCTTCTGCTTGTCGGC
GGTGATATAGACGTTGTGGCTGTTGTAGTTGTACTCCAGCTTGTGCCCCAGGATGTTGCCGTCCTCCTTG
AAGTCGATGCCCTTCAGCTCGATGCGGTTCACCAGGGTGTCGCCCTCGAACTTCACCTCGGCGCGGGTCT
TGTAGTTGCCGTCGTCCTTGAAGAAGATGGTGCGCTCCTGGACGTAGCCTTCGGGCATGGCGGACTTGAA
GAAGTCGTGCTGCTTCATGTGGTCGGGGTAGCGGGCGAAGCACTGCACGCCGTAGCCCAGGGTGGTCACG
AGGGTGGGCCAGGGCACGGGCAGCTTGCCGGTGGTGCAGATCAGCTTCAGGGTCAGCTTGCCGTAGGTGG
CATCGCCCTCGCCCTCGCCGGACACGCTGAACTTGTGGCCGTTTACGTCGCCGTCCAGCTCGACCAGGAT
GGGCACCACCCCGGTGAACAGCTCCTCGCCCTTGCTCACCATGGTGGCGACCGGTAGCGCTAGCTTCGAA
AGATCTGGATCCCAGAAGCAAATGTAAGCAATAGATGGCTCTGCCCTGACTTTTATGCCCAGCCCGAGCT
CCGGGGAAGATCTGGGCTGTTCATAACAGATGCTCCTCTGAGTTAGCGGGGAAGCTAGCAGCTGCTAGCG
GCTGCCGAGCTAAACACATCCCTAAGGTTTTATCTGACAATCAGAAAGATGTGAGTTATAGCAATGAGCA
ATGATTAAGAATTAAGGTGACTTACAATAACTGCAAATAATCTCAATTCTAGATCTGCAATATTCTGACT
CTCTACAATCACAAAGTCAATCACCCTTGTAACATCATTAATAACAGGTGTGCCTTATTCTTTCCTGAGA
ACTTAAGTCTAAGTGTTTCAGACCAGGGGCCCAACCCAAGTATATTAAGGTACATTTCATTCTGTCCCCC
CTCATCGTCTGACTTTTCTCTCAGAATTGATTTTCTCATTAGCCAGACAACCCTGCCTTCCTTCCTTACA
TCCGTCACACTGAAAGATGGATCTTCTGCAATTTCTGCCCCGATTATTACTCTTACAACGCGTGCGGCCG
CAGGAACCCCTAGTGATGGAGTTGGCCACTCCCTCTCTGCGCGCTCGCTCGCTCACTGAGGCCGGGCGAC
CAAAGGTCGCCCGACGCCCGGGCGGCCTCAGTGAGCGAGCGAGCGCGCAGCTGCCTGCAGGACATGTGAG
CAAAAGGCCAGCAAAAGGCCAGGAACCGTAAAAAGGCCGCGTTGCTGGCGTTTTTCCATAGGCTCCGCCC
CCCTGACGAGCATCACAAAAATCGACGCTCAAGTCAGAGGTGGCGAAACCCGACAGGACTATAAAGATAC
CAGGCGTTTCCCCCTGGAAGCTCCCTCGTGCGCTCTCCTGTTCCGACCCTGCCGCTTACCGGATACCTGT
CCGCCTTTCTCCCTTCGGGAAGCGTGGCGCTTTCTCATAGCTCACGCTGTAGGTATCTCAGTTCGGTGTA
GGTCGTTCGCTCCAAGCTGGGCTGTGTGCACGAACCCCCCGTTCAGCCCGACCGCTGCGCCTTATCCGGT
AACTATCGTCTTGAGTCCAACCCGGTAAGACACGACTTATCGCCACTGGCAGCAGCCACTGGTAACAGGA
TTAGCAGAGCGAGGTATGTAGGCGGTGCTACAGAGTTCTTGAAGTGGTGGCCTAACTACGGCTACACTAG
AAGAACAGTATTTGGTATCTGCGCTCTGCTGAAGCCAGTTACCTTCGGAAAAAGAGTTGGTAGCTCTTGA
TCCGGCAAACAAACCACCGCTGGTAGCGGTGGTTTTTTTGTTTGCAAGCAGCAGATTACGCGCAGAAAAA
AAGGATCTCAAGAAGATCCTTTGATCTTTTCTACGGGGTCTGACGCTCAGTGGAACGAAAACTCACGTTA
AGGGATTTTGGTCATGAGATTATCAAAAAGGATCTTCACCTAGATCCTTTTAAATTAAAAATGAAGTTTT
AAATCAATCTAAAGTATATATGAGTAAACTTGGTCTGACAGTTACCAATGCTTAATCAGTGAGGCACCTA
TCTCAGCGATCTGTCTATTTCGTTCATCCATAGTTGCCTGACTCCCCGTCGTGTAGATAACTACGATACG
GGAGGGCTTACCATCTGGCCCCAGTGCTGCAATGATACCGCGAGACCCACGCTCACCGGCTCCAGATTTA
TCAGCAATAAACCAGCCAGCCGGAAGGGCCGAGCGCAGAAGTGGTCCTGCAACTTTATCCGCCTCCATCC
AGTCTATTAATTGTTGCCGGGAAGCTAGAGTAAGTAGTTCGCCAGTTAATAGTTTGCGCAACGTTGTTGC
CATTGCTACAGGCATCGTGGTGTCACGCTCGTCGTTTGGTATGGCTTCATTCAGCTCCGGTTCCCAACGA
TCAAGGCGAGTTACATGATCCCCCATGTTGTGCAAAAAAGCGGTTAGCTCCTTCGGTCCTCCGATCGTTG
TCAGAAGTAAGTTGGCCGCAGTGTTATCACTCATGGTTATGGCAGCACTGCATAATTCTCTTACTGTCAT
GCCATCCGTAAGATGCTTTTCTGTGACTGGTGAGTACTCAACCAAGTCATTCTGAGAATAGTGTATGCGG
CGACCGAGTTGCTCTTGCCCGGCGTCAATACGGGATAATACCGCGCCACATAGCAGAACTTTAAAAGTGC
TCATCATTGGAAAACGTTCTTCGGGGCGAAAACTCTCAAGGATCTTACCGCTGTTGAGATCCAGTTCGAT
GTAACCCACTCGTGCACCCAACTGATCTTCAGCATCTTTTACTTTCACCAGCGTTTCTGGGTGAGCAAAA
ACAGGAAGGCAAAATGCCGCAAAAAAGGGAATAAGGGCGACACGGAAATGTTGAATACTCATACTCTTCC
TTTTTCAATATTATTGAAGCATTTATCAGGGTTATTGTCTCATGAGCGGATACATATTTGAATGTATTTA
GAAAAATAAACAAATAGGGGTTCCGCGCACATTTCCCCGAAAAGTGCCACCTGACGTCTAAGAAACCATT
ATTATCATGACATTAACCTATAAAAATAGGCGTATCACGAGGCCCTTTCGTCTCGCGCGTTTCGGTGATG
ACGGTGAAAACCTCTGACACATGCAGCTCCCGGAGACGGTCACAGCTTGTCTGTAAGCGGATGCCGGGAG
CAGACAAGCCCGTCAGGGCGCGTCAGCGGGTGTTGGCGGGTGTCGGGGCTGGCTTAACTATGCGGCATCA
GAGCAGATTGTACTGAGAGTGCACCATAAAATTGTAAACGTTAATATTTTGTTAAAATTCGCGTTAAATT
TTTGTTAAATCAGCTCATTTTTTAACCAATAGACCGAAATCGGCAAAATCCCTTATAAATCAAAAGAATA
GCCCGAGATAGAGT
[37 nt withheld, positions 4556-4592]
AAAGAACGTGGACTCCAACGTCAAAGG
[83 nt withheld, positions 4620-4702]
Features (pLannotate 1.2.2; 14 found; start..end, strand, type, name):
    202..253     +  misc_feature   bom (fragment): basis of mobility region from pBR322
    258..398     -  repeat_region  AAV2 ITR: inverted terminal repeat of adeno-associated virus serotype 2 inverted
    516..627     -  polyA_signal   bGH poly(A) signal: bovine growth hormone polyadenylation signal
    644..724     -  misc_feature   WPRE (fragment): woodchuck hepatitis virus posttranscriptional regulatory element
    730..887     -  misc_feature   WPRE (fragment): woodchuck hepatitis virus posttranscriptional regulatory element
    927..1643    -  CDS            SYFP2: SYFP2 is a basic (constitutively fluorescent) yellow fluorescent protein published in 2006, derived from Aequorea victoria. It is reported to be a very rapidly-maturing monomer with moderate acid sensitivity.
   2268..2295    -  repeat_region  AAV2 ITR (fragment): inverted terminal repeat of adeno-associated virus serotype 2 inverted
   2324..2351    -  repeat_region  AAV2 ITR (fragment): inverted terminal repeat of adeno-associated virus serotype 2 inverted
   2424..3012    -  rep_origin     ori: high-copy-number ColE1/pMB1/pBR322/pUC origin of replication
   3183..4043    -  CDS            AmpR: β-lactamase; bla; confers resistance to ampicillin, carbenicillin, and related antibiotics
   4044..4148    -  promoter       AmpR promoter: bla
   4243..4278    +  CDS            rop (fragment): Rop protein, which maintains plasmids at low copy number; rop
   4380..4429    +  misc_feature   bom (fragment): basis of mobility region from pBR322
   4430..183     -  rep_origin     f1 ori (across the origin) (sequence partly withheld): f1 bacteriophage origin of replication; arrow indicates direction of (+) strand synthesis
