[The description below was written by a language model from this plasmid's Addgene catalogue record and pLannotate feature annotations shown in this document.]
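Description:
AiP1907 - pAAV-AiE2542m-minBG-SYFP2-WPRE3-BGHpA is an adeno-associated virus transfer plasmid built on a pAAV2 backbone, about 4.7 kb in total. It is intended for packaging into recombinant AAV that reports the activity of a candidate brain enhancer. In bacteria it replicates from a high-copy ColE1/pUC-type origin and is selected with ampicillin through the β-lactamase gene and its native promoter. An f1 phage origin and short remnants of pBR322 bom and rop sequences are also present in the backbone. The listed growth strain is a recombination-deficient type of host commonly chosen to keep the repeat-rich ITRs intact.

The payload lies between AAV2 inverted terminal repeats, which supply the signals for genome replication and encapsidation. One ITR is annotated in full, whereas the other is detected only as two short fragments. The expression cassette consists of the enhancer AiE2542m placed upstream of a minimal beta-globin promoter (minBG). A minimal promoter of this kind is generally weak by itself, so transcription should depend largely on the enhancer. These two elements are not annotated in the feature table; they presumably occupy the unannotated stretch between the SYFP2 coding sequence and the fragmentary ITR. The reporter is SYFP2, a rapidly maturing monomeric yellow fluorescent protein derived from Aequorea victoria. It is followed by WPRE3, a shortened woodchuck hepatitis virus posttranscriptional element that appears as two WPRE fragments and enhances transcript expression, and then by a bovine growth hormone polyadenylation signal.

The stated purpose is to drive AAV-mediated transgene expression in specific populations of brain cells, with the fluorescence marking where the enhancer is active. The record does not specify which cell population AiE2542m targets.
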