Addgene plasmid #230735: AiP1907 - pAAV-AiE2542m-minBG-SYFP2-WPRE3-BGHpA
Purpose: AiE2542m is an enhancer sequence, designed to drive AAV-mediated transgene expression in specific populations of brain cells
Depositing lab: Allen Institute for Brain Science & Bosiljka Tasic. Depositing organization: Allen Institute. Publication: A suite of enhancer AAVs and transgenic mouse lines for genetic access to cortical cell types. Ben-Simon Y, Hooper M, Narayan S, Daigle TL, Dwivedi D, Way SW, Oster A, Stafford DA, Mich JK, Taormina MJ, Martinez RA, Opitz-Araya X, Roth JR, Alexander JR, Allen S, Amster A, Arbuckle J, Ayala A, Baker PM, Bakken TE, Barcelli T, Barta S, Bendrick J, Bertagnolli D, Bielstein C, Bishwakarma P, Bowlus J, Boyer G, Brouner K, Casian B, Casper T, Chakka AB, Chakrabarty R, Chance RK, Chavan S, Clark M, Colbert K, Collman F, Daniel S, Departee M, DiValentin P, Donadio N, Dotson N, Egdorf T, Fliss T, Gabitto M, Garcia J, Gary A, Gasperini M, Gloe J, Goldy J, Gore BB, Graybuck L, Greisman N, Haeseleer F, Halterman C, Haradon Z, Hastings SD, Helback O, Ho W, Hockemeyer D, Huang C, Huff S, Hunker A, Johansen N, Jones D, Juneau Z, Kalmbach B, Kannan M, Khem S, Kussick E, Kutsal R, Larsen R, Lee C, Lee AY, Leibly M, Lenz GH, Li S, Liang E, Lusk N, Madigan Z, Malloy J, Malone J, McCue R, Melchor J, Mollenkopf T, Moosman S, Morin E, Newman D, Ng L, Ngo K, Omstead V, Otto S, Oyama A, Pena N, Pham T, Phillips E, Pom CA, Potekhina L, Ransford S, Ray PL, Rette D, Reynoldson C, Rimorin C, Rocha D, Ruiz A, Sanchez REA, Sawyer L, Sedeno-Cortes A, Sevigny JP, Shapovalova N, Shepard N, Shulga L, Sigler AR, Siverts L, Soliman S, Somasundaram S, Staats B, Stewart K, Szelenyi E, Tieu M, Trader C, Tran A, van Velthoven CTJ, Walker M, Wang Y, Weed N, Wirthlin M, Wood T, Wynalda B, Yao Z, Zhou T, Ariza J, Dee N, Reding M, Ronellenfitch K, Mufti S, Sunkin SM, Smith KA, Esposito L, Waters J, Thyagarajan B, Yao S, Lein ES, Zeng H, Levi BP, Ngai J, Ting JT, Tasic B. Cell. 2025 May 16:S0092-8674(25)00513-6. doi: 10.1016/j.cell.2025.05.002. PubMed 40403729.
Backbone
  Vector backbone: pAAV2
  Vector type: AAV
Growth in bacteria
  Bacterial resistance: Ampicillin, 100 μg/mL
  Growth temperature: 37°C
  Growth strain: NEB Stable
  Copy number: High Copy
Gene/Insert
  Gene/Insert name: SYFP2
  Species: Synthetic
  Promoter: minBG
  Cloning method: Gibson Cloning
Terms and licenses: Academic/Nonprofit Terms; Industry Terms: Not Available to Industry
How to cite: AiP1907 - pAAV-AiE2542m-minBG-SYFP2-WPRE3-BGHpA was a gift from Allen Institute for Brain Science & Bosiljka Tasic (Addgene plasmid # 230735 ; http://n2t.net/addgene:230735 ; RRID:Addgene_230735)
